Addgene plasmid #160579: pUPD2 RDF ( GB1498)
Purpose: Streptomyces phage PhiC31-encoded recombination directionality factor (RDF) (PhiC31 gp3)
Depositing lab: Diego Orzaez. Depositing organization: Agencia Estatal Consejo Superior de Investigaciones Científicas, M.P. Publication: A memory switch for plant synthetic biology based on the phage varphiC31 integration system. Bernabe-Orts JM, Quijano-Rubio A, Vazquez-Vilar M, Mancheno-Bonillo J, Moles-Casas V, Selma S, Gianoglio S, Granell A, Orzaez D. Nucleic Acids Res. 2020 Apr 6;48(6):3379-3394. doi: 10.1093/nar/gkaa104. PubMed 32083668.
Backbone
  Vector backbone: pUPD2
  Backbone manufacturer: self-made; derived from the BioBrick assembly plasmid pSB1C3
  Vector type: Synthetic Biology
Growth in bacteria
  Bacterial resistance: Chloramphenicol, 25 μg/mL
  Growth temperature: 37°C
  Growth strain: DH5alpha
  Copy number: High Copy
Gene/Insert
  Gene/Insert name: RDF
  Species: Escherichia virus ΦX174
  Insert size (bp): 740
  Mutation: BsaI and BsmBI sites removed
  Cloning method: Restriction Enzyme; 5′ cloning site BsmBI (destroyed during cloning); 3′ cloning site BsmBI (destroyed during cloning)
  Sequencing primers: 5′ gctttcgctaaggatgatttctgg; 3′ cagggtggtgacaccttgcc
Terms and licenses: Academic/Nonprofit Terms; Industry Terms: Not Available to Industry
Depositor comments: Compatible with GoldenBraid; insert can be released with BsaI
How to cite: pUPD2 RDF ( GB1498) was a gift from Diego Orzaez (Addgene plasmid # 160579 ; http://n2t.net/addgene:160579 ; RRID:Addgene_160579)
