[The description below was written by a language model from this plasmid's Addgene catalogue record and pLannotate feature annotations shown in this document.]
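Description:
pUPD2 RDF (GB1498) is a GoldenBraid level-0 "part" plasmid for plant synthetic biology that stores the coding sequence of the recombination directionality factor (RDF, gp3) of Streptomyces phage PhiC31. The backbone, pUPD2, is a self-made universal part-domestication vector derived from the BioBrick assembly plasmid pSB1C3. The feature table reflects that origin, showing BioBrick prefix and suffix remnants, flanking bacterial transcription terminators (his operon, lambda t0 and a further putative terminator), a high-copy ColE1/pUC-type origin, and a chloramphenicol acetyltransferase gene driven by its own cat promoter for selection in E. coli. The full sequenced plasmid is about 2.8 kb.

The insert of roughly 740 bp is annotated as the PhiC31 RDF open reading frame. The catalogue's species field lists Escherichia virus ΦX174, which conflicts with both the stated purpose and the sequence annotation, so PhiC31 appears to be the correct source. Internal BsaI and BsmBI sites were removed ("domestication") to make the part compatible with Type IIS assembly. It was cloned in through BsmBI sites that were destroyed in the process and can be released with BsaI. No promoter or terminator for expression of the RDF is present, so the plasmid is a storage and assembly module rather than an expression construct. The coding sequence is meant to be combined with regulatory parts into transcriptional units.

In the PhiC31 system, the integrase alone catalyses attP × attB recombination, while the RDF redirects it to the reverse attL × attR reaction. The associated publication describes a PhiC31-based memory switch for plants, in which an RDF part would be expected to supply this reversing function.
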