Features (pLannotate 1.2.2; 9 found; start..end, strand, type, name):
      2..733     +  CDS            3: RDF_BPPHC - Also known as rdf From Streptomyces phage phiC31 (Bacteriophage phi-C31).
    758..777     +  misc_feature   BioBrick suffix: universal suffix for all parts
    778..835     +  terminator     his operon terminator: This putative transcriptin terminator from the E. coli his operon has a 2-bp deletion introduced during synthesis. Its efficiency has not been determined.
   1030..1618    -  rep_origin     ori: high-copy-number ColE1/pMB1/pBR322/pUC origin of replication
   1801..1895    -  terminator     lambda t0 terminator: transcription terminator from phage lambda
   1919..2575    -  CDS            cat: CAT_ECOLX - Experimental evidence at protein level: Swiss-Prot protein existence level 1. This enzyme is an effector of chloramphenicol resistance in bacteria. From Escherichia coli. This protein is used as a marker in many commonly used cloning vectors, such as pACYC184.
   2576..2673    -  promoter       cat promoter: promoter of the E. coli cat gene encoding chloramphenicol acetyltransferase
   2759..2802    -  terminator     bacterial terminator: putative bacterial transcription terminator
   2805..2826    +  misc_feature   BioBrick prefix: BioBrick prefix for parts that do not start with "ATG"
>Addgene plasmid #160579 | pUPD2 RDF ( GB1498) | addgene full sequence | sequence record 322086 | Addgene NGS Result
AATGGCTAAGAGATCTATTTGGGCTGGTGATGAAGATAATAAGCCTAAGAAGAGAGAAACTTATGCTGAT
GATACTGTTGGTAGATTTCATTCTGGTTATTCTGAAACTAATGAAAGAGGTAAGGTTGTTCCTGTTGCTC
TTGATAAGTGGAGAATTTCTACTGGTGAACAATCTGTTGCTGATGCTGTTGCTCAACTTTTTGGTGGTAC
TCCTGTTGAAAATGAAGAATCTACTTCTGAAAATTTTATTGATGTTTTTACTGATAGACCTAAGGTTCCT
GTTATTATTGAAGCTGATGGTATTCATTGGGATATGAAGCTTTGGCTTAATGGTAAGCTTAAGCATCATT
GTGATGGTTTTGATTTTGTTTCTCATGCTGATGAAGAAATGATTGGTCAACCTTGTGGTTGTCCTAAGCT
TTTTGATGAAAGAAAGGCTGCTGCTAAGGAATATGATGCTCCTAATCCTGCTATTACTGTTACTTTTACT
CTTGCTGATGATCCTGAACTTGGTAGATTTAAGTTTCAAACTGGTTCTTGGACTCTTTTTAAGGTTCTTC
ATGAAGCTGAAGATGATGTTGAAAGAGTTGGTAAGGGTGGTGCTGTTCTTGCTAATCTTGAACTTGAACT
TGTTGAATATACTCCTAAGAGAGGTCCTATGAGAAATAAGCTTGTTTCTTATTATAAGCCTACTATTACT
GTTCTTAAGTCTTATAATGATGCTATTGCTGATTAGGCTTTGAGACCACTCATCGCGACTAGTAGCGGCC
GCTGCAGTCCGGCAAAAAAGGGCAAGGTGTCACCACCCTGCCCTTTTTCTTTAAAACCGAAAAGATTACT
TCGCGTTATGCAGGCTTCCTCGCTCACTGACTCGCTGCGCTCGGTCGTTCGGCTGCGGCGAGCGGTATCA
GCTCACTCAAAGGCGGTAATACGGTTATCCACAGAATCAGGGGATAACGCAGGAAAGAACATGTGAGCAA
AAGGCCAGCAAAAGGCCAGGAACCGTAAAAAGGCCGCGTTGCTGGCGTTTTTCCACAGGCTCCGCCCCCC
TGACGAGCATCACAAAAATCGACGCTCAAGTCAGAGGTGGCGAAACCCGACAGGACTATAAAGATACCAG
GCGTTTCCCCCTGGAAGCTCCCTCGTGCGCTCTCCTGTTCCGACCCTGCCGCTTACCGGATACCTGTCCG
CCTTTCTCCCTTCGGGAAGCGTGGCGCTTTCTCATAGCTCACGCTGTAGGTATCTCAGTTCGGTGTAGGT
CGTTCGCTCCAAGCTGGGCTGTGTGCACGAACCCCCCGTTCAGCCCGACCGCTGCGCCTTATCCGGTAAC
TATCGTCTTGAGTCCAACCCGGTAAGACACGACTTATCGCCACTGGCAGCAGCCACTGGTAACAGGATTA
GCAGAGCGAGGTATGTAGGCGGTGCTACAGAGTTCTTGAAGTGGTGGCCTAACTACGGCTACACTAGAAG
AACAGTATTTGGTATCTGCGCTCTGCTGAAGCCAGTTACCTTCGGAAAAAGAGTTGGTAGCTCTTGATCC
GGCAAACAAACCACCGCTGGTAGCGGTGGTTTTTTTGTTTGCAAGCAGCAGATTACGCGCAGAAAAAAAG
GATCTCAAGAAGATCCTTTGATCTTTTCTACGGGGTCTGACGCTCAGTGGAACGAAAACTCACGTTAAGG
GATTTTGGTCATGAGATTATCAAAAAGGATCTTCACCTAGATCCTTTTAAATTAAAAATGAAGTTTTAAA
TCAATCTAAAGTATATATGAGTAAACTTGGTCTGACAGCTCGAGGCTTGGATTCTCACCAATAAAAAACG
CCCGGCGGCAACCGAGCGTTCTGAACAAATCCAGATGGAGTTCTGAGGTCATTACTGGATCTATCAACAG
GAGTCCAAGCGAGCTCGATATCAAATTACGCCCCGCCCTGCCACTCGTCGCAGTACTGTTGTAATTCATT
AAGCATTCTGCCGACATGGAAGCCATCACAAACGGCATGATGAACCTGAATCGCCAGCGGCATCAGCACC
TTGTCGCCTTGCGTATAATATTTGCCCATGGTGAAAACGGGGGCGAAGAAGTTGTCCATATTGGCCACGT
TTAAATCAAAACTGGTGAAACTCACCCAGGGATTGGCTGATACGAAAAACATATTCTCAATAAACCCTTT
AGGGAAATAGGCCAGGTTTTCACCGTAACACGCCACATCTTGCGAATATATGTGTAGAAACTGCCGGAAA
TCGTCGTGGTATTCACTCCAGAGTGATGAAAACGTTTCAGTTTGCTCATGGAAAACGGTGTAACAAGGGT
GAACACTATCCCATATCACCAGCTCACCGTCTTTCATTGCCATACGAAATTCCGGATGAGCATTCATCAG
GCGGGCAAGAATGTGAATAAAGGCCGGATAAAACTTGTGCTTATTTTTCTTTACGGTCTTTAAAAAGGCC
GTAATATCCAGCTGAACGGTCTGGTTATAGGTACATTGAGCAACTGACTGAAATGCCTCAAAATGTTCTT
TACGATGCCATTGGGATATATCAACGGTGGTATATCCAGTGATTTTTTTCTCCATTTTAGCTTCCTTAGC
TCCTGAAAATCTCGATAACTCAAAAAATACGCCCGGTAGTGATCTTATTTCATTATGGTGAAAGTTGGAA
CCTCTTACGTGCCCGATCAACTCGAGTGCCACCTGACGTCTAAGAAACCATTATTATCATGACATTAACC
TATAAAAATAGGCGTATCACGAGGCAGAATTTCAGATAAAAAAAATCCTTAGCTTTCGCTAAGGATGATT
TCTGGAATTCGCGGCCGCTTCTAGAGCGATGAGTGGTCTCG
